Addgene plasmid #62322: pJZC595
Purpose: Expresses MCP-VP64 and dCas9 in Yeast cells
Depositing lab: Wendell Lim & Stanley Qi. Depositing organization: University of California, San Francisco (UCSF). Publication: Engineering Complex Synthetic Transcriptional Programs with CRISPR RNA Scaffolds. Zalatan JG, Lee ME, Almeida R, Gilbert LA, Whitehead EH, La Russa M, Tsai JC, Weissman JS, Dueber JE, Qi LS, Lim WA. Cell. 2014 Dec 18. pii: S0092-8674(14)01570-0. doi: 10.1016/j.cell.2014.11.052. PubMed 25533786.
Backbone
  Vector backbone: pNH605
  Vector type: Yeast Expression
  Selectable markers: LEU2
Growth in bacteria
  Bacterial resistance: Ampicillin, 100 μg/mL
  Growth temperature: 37°C
  Growth strain: Stbl3
  Copy number: Unknown
Gene/Insert 1
  Gene/Insert name: MCP-VP64
  Promoter: pAdh
  Tag / fusion protein: VP64 (C terminal on insert)
  Cloning method: Gibson Cloning
  Sequencing primers: 5′ TTTCTGCACAATATTTCAAGC
Gene/Insert 2
  Gene/Insert name: dCas9
  Mutation: Has nuclease-inactivating mutations in the RuvC1 and HNH domains
  Promoter: Tdh3
  Cloning method: Gibson Cloning
  Sequencing primers: 5′ CGGTAGGTATTGATTGTAATTCTG
Terms and licenses: Academic/Nonprofit Terms; Industry Terms: Not Available to Industry
How to cite: pJZC595 was a gift from Wendell Lim & Stanley Qi (Addgene plasmid # 62322 ; http://n2t.net/addgene:62322 ; RRID:Addgene_62322)
