[The description below was written by a language model from this plasmid's Addgene catalogue record and the feature table of its GenBank file.]
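Description:
pJZC595 is a 14.6 kb yeast expression plasmid built on the pNH605 backbone that co-expresses two components of a CRISPR-based transcriptional activation system in Saccharomyces cerevisiae. It is propagated in E. coli through a high-copy ColE1/pUC-type origin with ampicillin selection (AmpR/bla), and it also carries an f1 phage origin and the lac promoter/operator, T3, T7 and M13 primer sites typical of pRS-style cloning vectors. Selection in yeast is by LEU2. The feature table annotates a LEU2 promoter but not the coding sequence itself. No yeast replication origin (2μ or CEN/ARS) is annotated, which would be consistent with an integrating design, although the record does not state this.

The payload consists of two constitutive expression cassettes assembled by Gibson cloning. The first uses the ADH1 promoter to drive MCP-VP64. An SV40 nuclear localization signal sits at the start of the open reading frame, and VP64, a tetramer of the minimal VP16 activation domain, is fused at the C terminus. The MCP portion is named in the catalogue entry but not separately annotated. The second cassette uses the strong TDH3 (GPD/GAP) promoter to drive Streptococcus pyogenes dCas9, which carries the D10A (RuvC) and H840A (HNH) mutations that abolish nuclease activity while preserving RNA-guided DNA binding. Three tandem SV40 NLS copies follow it.

MCP is generally known as the MS2 phage coat protein, which binds MS2 RNA hairpins. In the associated scaffold-RNA approach, guide RNAs extended with such hairpins, supplied from a separate construct, direct dCas9 to a target locus and recruit MCP-VP64 to activate transcription there.
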