LOCUS       Exported 14606 bp ds-DNA circular SYN 12-MAY-2021
DEFINITION  Expresses MCP-VP64 and dCas9 in Yeast cells.
ACCESSION   .
VERSION     .
KEYWORDS    pJZC595
SOURCE      synthetic DNA construct
  ORGANISM  synthetic DNA construct
REFERENCE   1 (bases 1 to 14606)
  AUTHORS   Zalatan JG, Lee ME, Almeida R, Gilbert LA, Whitehead EH, La Russa M,
            Tsai JC, Weissman JS, Dueber JE, Qi LS, Lim WA
  TITLE     Engineering Complex Synthetic Transcriptional Programs with CRISPR
            RNA Scaffolds.
  JOURNAL   Cell. 2014 Dec 18. pii: S0092-8674(14)01570-0. doi:
            10.1016/j.cell.2014.11.052.
  PUBMED    25533786
REFERENCE   2 (bases 1 to 14606)
  AUTHORS   .
  TITLE     Direct Submission
  JOURNAL   Exported May 12, 2021 from SnapGene Server 1.1.58
            http://www.snapgene.com
FEATURES             Location/Qualifiers
     source          1..14606
                     /organism="synthetic DNA construct"
                     /mol_type="other DNA"
     promoter        276..683
                     /gene="S. cerevisiae LEU2"
                     /label=LEU2 promoter
     promoter        3292..3996
                     /gene="S. cerevisiae ADH1"
                     /label=ADH1 promoter
                     /note="promoter for alcohol dehydrogenase 1"
     CDS             4024..4044
                     /codon_start=1
                     /product="nuclear localization signal of SV40 (simian virus
                     40) large T antigen"
                     /label=SV40 NLS
                     /translation="PKKKRKV"
     CDS             4417..4566
                     /codon_start=1
                     /product="tetrameric repeat of the minimal activation
                     domain of herpes simplex virus VP16 (Beerli et al., 1998)"
                     /label=VP64
                     /translation="DALDDFDLDMLGSDALDDFDLDMLGSDALDDFDLDMLGSDALDDF
                     DLDML"
     promoter        4994..5660
                     /gene="S. cerevisiae TDH3"
                     /label=GAP promoter
                     /note="promoter for glyceraldehyde-3-phosphate
                     dehydrogenase"
     primer_bind     5530..5553
                     /label=GPDpro-F
                     /note="S. cerevisiae GPD promoter, forward primer"
     CDS             5670..9770
                     /codon_start=1
                     /product="catalytically dead mutant of the Cas9
                     endonuclease from the Streptococcus pyogenes Type II
                     CRISPR/Cas system"
                     /label=dCas9
                     /note="RNA-guided DNA-binding protein that lacks
                     endonuclease activity due to the D10A mutation in the RuvC
                     catalytic domain and the H840A mutation in the HNH
                     catalytic domain"
                     /translation="DKKYSIGLAIGTNSVGWAVITDEYKVPSKKFKVLGNTDRHSIKKN
                     LIGALLFDSGETAEATRLKRTARRRYTRRKNRICYLQEIFSNEMAKVDDSFFHRLEESF
                     LVEEDKKHERHPIFGNIVDEVAYHEKYPTIYHLRKKLVDSTDKADLRLIYLALAHMIKF
                     RGHFLIEGDLNPDNSDVDKLFIQLVQTYNQLFEENPINASGVDAKAILSARLSKSRRLE
                     NLIAQLPGEKKNGLFGNLIALSLGLTPNFKSNFDLAEDAKLQLSKDTYDDDLDNLLAQI
                     GDQYADLFLAAKNLSDAILLSDILRVNTEITKAPLSASMIKRYDEHHQDLTLLKALVRQ
                     QLPEKYKEIFFDQSKNGYAGYIDGGASQEEFYKFIKPILEKMDGTEELLVKLNREDLLR
                     KQRTFDNGSIPHQIHLGELHAILRRQEDFYPFLKDNREKIEKILTFRIPYYVGPLARGN
                     SRFAWMTRKSEETITPWNFEEVVDKGASAQSFIERMTNFDKNLPNEKVLPKHSLLYEYF
                     TVYNELTKVKYVTEGMRKPAFLSGEQKKAIVDLLFKTNRKVTVKQLKEDYFKKIECFDS
                     VEISGVEDRFNASLGTYHDLLKIIKDKDFLDNEENEDILEDIVLTLTLFEDREMIEERL
                     KTYAHLFDDKVMKQLKRRRYTGWGRLSRKLINGIRDKQSGKTILDFLKSDGFANRNFMQ
                     LIHDDSLTFKEDIQKAQVSGQGDSLHEHIANLAGSPAIKKGILQTVKVVDELVKVMGRH
                     KPENIVIEMARENQTTQKGQKNSRERMKRIEEGIKELGSQILKEHPVENTQLQNEKLYL
                     YYLQNGRDMYVDQELDINRLSDYDVDAIVPQSFLKDDSIDNKVLTRSDKNRGKSDNVPS
                     EEVVKKMKNYWRQLLNAKLITQRKFDNLTKAERGGLSELDKAGFIKRQLVETRQITKHV
                     AQILDSRMNTKYDENDKLIREVKVITLKSKLVSDFRKDFQFYKVREINNYHHAHDAYLN
                     AVVGTALIKKYPKLESEFVYGDYKVYDVRKMIAKSEQEIGKATAKYFFYSNIMNFFKTE
                     ITLANGEIRKRPLIETNGETGEIVWDKGRDFATVRKVLSMPQVNIVKKTEVQTGGFSKE
                     SILPKRNSDKLIARKKDWDPKKYGGFDSPTVAYSVLVVAKVEKGKSKKLKSVKELLGIT
                     IMERSSFEKNPIDFLEAKGYKEVKKDLIIKLPKYSLFELENGRKRMLASAGELQKGNEL
                     ALPSKYVNFLYLASHYEKLKGSPEDNEQKQLFVEQHKHYLDEIIEQISEFSKRVILADA
                     NLDKVLSAYNKHRDKPIREQAENIIHLFTLTNLGAPAAFKYFDTTIDRKRYTSTKEVLD
                     ATLIHQSITGLYETRIDLSQLGGD"
     CDS             9783..9803
                     /codon_start=1
                     /product="nuclear localization signal of SV40 (simian virus
                     40) large T antigen"
                     /label=SV40 NLS
                     /translation="PKKKRKV"
     CDS             9807..9827
                     /codon_start=1
                     /product="nuclear localization signal of SV40 (simian virus
                     40) large T antigen"
                     /label=SV40 NLS
                     /translation="PKKKRKV"
     CDS             9831..9851
                     /codon_start=1
                     /product="nuclear localization signal of SV40 (simian virus
                     40) large T antigen"
                     /label=SV40 NLS
                     /translation="PKKKRKV"
     primer_bind     complement(11153..11172)
                     /label=T7
                     /note="T7 promoter, forward primer"
     promoter        complement(11154..11172)
                     /label=T7 promoter
                     /note="promoter for bacteriophage T7 RNA polymerase"
     primer_bind     complement(11179..11196)
                     /label=M13 Forward
                     /note="In lacZ gene. Also called M13-F20 or M13 (-21)
                     Forward"
     primer_bind     complement(11179..11195)
                     /label=M13 fwd
                     /note="common sequencing primer, one of multiple similar
                     variants"
     primer_bind     complement(11188..11210)
                     /label=M13/pUC Forward
                     /note="In lacZ gene"
     rep_origin      11336..11791
                     /direction=RIGHT
                     /label=f1 ori
                     /note="f1 bacteriophage origin of replication; arrow
                     indicates direction of (+) strand synthesis"
     primer_bind     complement(11423..11442)
                     /label=F1ori-R
                     /note="F1 origin, reverse primer"
     primer_bind     11633..11654
                     /label=F1ori-F
                     /note="F1 origin, forward primer"
     primer_bind     complement(12147..12166)
                     /label=pRS-marker
                     /note="pRS vectors, use to sequence yeast selectable
                     marker"
     primer_bind     12266..12288
                     /label=pGEX 3'
                     /note="pGEX vectors, reverse primer"
     primer_bind     complement(12326..12344)
                     /label=pBRforEco
                     /note="pBR322 vectors, upsteam of EcoRI site, forward
                     primer"
     promoter        12429..12533
                     /gene="bla"
                     /label=AmpR promoter
     CDS             12534..13394
                     /codon_start=1
                     /gene="bla"
                     /product="beta-lactamase"
                     /label=AmpR
                     /note="confers resistance to ampicillin, carbenicillin, and
                     related antibiotics"
                     /translation="MSIQHFRVALIPFFAAFCLPVFAHPETLVKVKDAEDQLGARVGYI
                     ELDLNSGKILESFRPEERFPMMSTFKVLLCGAVLSRIDAGQEQLGRRIHYSQNDLVEYS
                     PVTEKHLTDGMTVRELCSAAITMSDNTAANLLLTTIGGPKELTAFLHNMGDHVTRLDRW
                     EPELNEAIPNDERDTTMPVAMATTLRKLLTGELLTLASRQQLIDWMEADKVAGPLLRSA
                     LPAGWFIADKSGAGERGSRGIIAALGPDGKPSRIVVIYTTGSQATMDERNRQIAEIGAS
                     LIKHW"
     primer_bind     complement(12752..12771)
                     /label=Amp-R
                     /note="Ampicillin resistance gene, reverse primer"
     rep_origin      13565..14153
                     /direction=RIGHT
                     /label=ori
                     /note="high-copy-number ColE1/pMB1/pBR322/pUC origin of
                     replication"
     primer_bind     14054..14073
                     /label=pBR322ori-F
                     /note="pBR322 origin, forward primer"
     primer_bind     14307..14324
                     /label=L4440
                     /note="L4440 vector, forward primer"
     protein_bind    14441..14462
                     /label=CAP binding site
                     /bound_moiety="E. coli catabolite activator protein"
                     /note="CAP binding activates transcription in the presence
                     of cAMP."
     promoter        14477..14507
                     /label=lac promoter
                     /note="promoter for the E. coli lac operon"
     protein_bind    14515..14531
                     /label=lac operator
                     /bound_moiety="lac repressor encoded by lacI"
                     /note="The lac repressor binds to the lac operator to
                     inhibit transcription in E. coli. This inhibition can be
                     relieved by adding lactose or
                     isopropyl-beta-D-thiogalactopyranoside (IPTG)."
     primer_bind     14520..14542
                     /label=M13/pUC Reverse
                     /note="In lacZ gene"
     primer_bind     14539..14555
                     /label=M13 rev
                     /note="common sequencing primer, one of multiple similar
                     variants"
     primer_bind     14539..14555
                     /label=M13 Reverse
                     /note="In lacZ gene. Also called M13-rev"
     promoter        14576..14594
                     /label=T3 promoter
                     /note="promoter for bacteriophage T3 RNA polymerase"
ORIGIN
        1 ggccggccat ttaaatgttt aaacggccac gctggccgag gagaacttct agtatatcta
       61 catacctaat attattgcct tattaaaaat ggaatcccaa caattacatc aaaatccaca
      121 ttctcttcaa aatcaattgt cctgtacttc cttgttcatg tgtgttcaaa aacgttatat
      181 ttataggata attatactct atttctcaac aagtaattgg ttgtttggcc gagcggtcta
      241 aggcgcctga ttcaagaaat atcttgaccg cagttaactg tgggaatact caggtatcgt
      301 aagatgcaag agttcgaatc tcttagcaac cattattttt ttcctcaaca taacgagaac
      361 acacaggggc gctatcgcac agaatcaaat tcgatgactg gaaatttttt gttaatttca
      421 gaggtcgcct gacgcatata cctttttcaa ctgaaaaatt gggagaaaaa ggaaaggtga
      481 gagcgccgga accggctttt catatagaat agagaagcgt tcatgactaa atgcttgcat
      541 cacaatactt gaagttgaca atattattta aggacctatt gttttttcca ataggtggtt
      601 agcaatcgtc ttactttcta acttttctta ccttttacat ttcagcaata tatatatata
      661 tatttcaagg atataccatt ctaatgtctg cccctaagtt accaatagat agcggtttaa
      721 tataaggttt caacaagaaa tattttgtga aaatcaaaag ttaatagttt cactgtcgaa
      781 aatatgaaag tttaagtttt cagttcatcc cattgtagtt atcaaatttc tgtgtttccc
      841 gtatatgtgt gctctgtatt catcgctatc ttgaaactgg ttatgatcgt tgcgcatgtg
      901 acctgtatcg ctcaaaagag cccggcaccg gtaccgggca aaagccccta gcaagctaaa
      961 atgattcaac tttcgtagta atttgttcaa ccggtcacag taaagtcaat gactaacttt
     1021 tgaatcgagg atgtatttcc aattgaaagc aatgtatata taaaccattg tgttgaagct
     1081 tgtcttacag ttttcttgta tcctcccatt gttcatatag tacttaaagt accataatcc
     1141 ttaaagaaca aacttgaaag agaatacact atacacaact aataaataaa gaataatcat
     1201 ggctgtgacc aagacaattg tagttctacc aggtgaccat gttggtcaag aaatcactga
     1261 agaggccatt aaagttttaa atgctattca ggaatgtcgt ccagacaagg tcaatttcaa
     1321 gtttgatcat catttgatcg gtggtgctgc aattgatgcc actggtgttc cattaccaga
     1381 cgaagctttg gaggcctcta agaaagctga tgccgtgctt ctgggtgctg ttggtggtcc
     1441 aaaatggggt actggcgctg tcagaccaga acaaggtctt ttgaaaatcc gtaaggagtt
     1501 gcaattgtat gctaatctaa gaccatgtaa ttttgcatct gattccttac tagatctatc
     1561 gccattgaag cctgaaattg caagaggtac agatttcgtc gttgttagag aactagtggg
     1621 tggtatttat ttcggggaga gaaaagaaga tgaaggtgat ggtgtcgcct gggatagcga
     1681 aaagtattct gtgcccgaag ttcaaagaat cactagaatg gctgctttca tggctctgca
     1741 acacaaccca cctttaccta tttggtctct agataaagcc aacgttctag catcatcaag
     1801 attatggaga aaaacagtgg aagagacgat taagaatgaa ttcccacaat tgactgttca
     1861 acatcaattg attgattccg ctgctatgat cttggttaag aacccaactc atctaaatgg
     1921 tattattatc acaaacaata tgtttggtga tattatctcc gatgaagcct ccgtgatccc
     1981 aggttcgtta ggattacttc catctgcctc cttggcatct cttccagata agaatacggc
     2041 atttggttta tatgagccat gtcatggctc tgctccagac ttaccaaagg gaaaggttaa
     2101 ccccgtagca acaatcctat ctgctgctat gatgttgaag ttgtctctgg acctgttcga
     2161 agaaggtgaa attatagaac aagcagtcaa gaaagtgttg gattctggta tcagaacagc
     2221 ggatctaaag ggtaccaact ctactactga ggtcggtgat gcagtagcga aagctgtcag
     2281 ggaactatta gcttagactt agtagatgta cagttgcata cataagtctg aacagaaaga
     2341 agtaaatatc atatctagtt cggtttagaa atcagtgact atattggttt tgaccagatc
     2401 gcaatccttg caagcattta gtaatgacta tcaaaccggt gaatcatctg ataaggctat
     2461 attagcttgt gcattcgcat gtatcgggaa acgaacggta ccgggcccta aaacaagaag
     2521 agggttgact acatcacgat gagggggatc gaagaaatga tggtaaatga aataggaaat
     2581 caaggagcat gaaggcaaaa gacaaatata agggtcgaac gaaaaataaa gtgaaaagtg
     2641 ttgatatgat gtatttggct ttgcggcgcc gaaaaaacga gtttacgcaa ttgcacaatc
     2701 atgctgactc tgtggcggac ccgcgctctt gccggcccgg cgataacgct gggcgtgagg
     2761 ctgtgcccgg cggagttttt tgcgcctgca ttttccaagg tttaccctgc gctaaggggc
     2821 gagattggag aagcaataag aatgccggtt ggggttgcga tgatgacgac cacgacaact
     2881 ggtgtcatta tttaagttgc cgaaagaacc tgagtgcatt tgcaacatga gtatactaga
     2941 agaatgagcc aagacttgcg agacgcgagt ttgccggtgg tgcgaacaat agagcgacca
     3001 tgaccttgaa ggtgagacgc gcataaccgc tagagtactt tgaagaggaa acagcaatag
     3061 ggttgctacc agtataaata gacaggtaca tacaacactg gaaatggttg tctgtttgag
     3121 tacgctttca attcatttgg gtgtgcactt tattatgtta caatatggaa gggaacttta
     3181 cacttctcct atgcacatat attaattaaa gtccaatgct agtagagaag gggggtaaca
     3241 cccctccgcg ctcttttccg atttttttct aaaccgtgga atatttcgga tatccttttg
     3301 ttgtttccgg gtgtacaata tggacttcct cttttctggc aaccaaaccc atacatcggg
     3361 attcctataa taccttcgtt ggtctcccta acatgtaggt ggcggagggg agatatacaa
     3421 tagaacagat accagacagg acataatggg ctaaacaaga ctacaccaat tacactgcct
     3481 cattgatggt ggtacataac gaactaatac tgtagcccta gacttgatag ccatcatcat
     3541 atcgaagttt cactaccctt tttccatttg ccatctattg aagtaataat aggcgcatgc
     3601 aacttctttt cttttttttt cttttctctc tcccccgttg ttgtctcacc atatccgcaa
     3661 tgacaaaaaa atgatggaag acactaaagg aaaaaattaa cgacaaagac agcaccaaca
     3721 gatgtcgttg ttccagagct gatgaggggt atctcgaagc acacgaaact ttttccttcc
     3781 ttcattcacg cacactactc tctaatgagc aacggtatac ggccttcctt ccagttactt
     3841 gaatttgaaa taaaaaaaag tttgctgtct tgctatcaag tataaataga cctgcaatta
     3901 ttaatctttt gtttcctcgt cattgttctc gttccctttc ttccttgttt ctttttctgc
     3961 acaatatttc aagctatacc aagcatacaa tcaactatct catatacaat gtctctcgag
     4021 atgcccaaaa agaaaagaaa agtgggtagt atggcttcta actttactca gttcgttctc
     4081 gtcgacaatg gcggaactgg cgacgtgact gtcgccccaa gcaacttcgc taacgggatc
     4141 gctgaatgga tcagctctaa ctcgcgttca caggcttaca aagtaacctg tagcgttcgt
     4201 cagagctctg cgcagaatcg caaatacacc atcaaagtcg aggtgcctaa aggcgcctgg
     4261 cgttcgtact taaatatgga actaaccatt ccaattttcg ccacgaattc cgactgcgag
     4321 cttattgtta aggcaatgca aggtctccta aaagatggaa acccgattcc ctcagcaatc
     4381 gcagcaaact ccggcatcta cggctccgga cgagccgatg ctctcgacga ttttgacctc
     4441 gatatgctgg gatccgacgc tctcgatgac ttcgaccttg acatgctggg gagtgacgct
     4501 ctggacgact tcgatctcga catgctgggc tccgacgccc tggatgactt cgatctggac
     4561 atgctcatca actgaagtgc ttttaactaa gaattattag tcttttctgc ttattttttc
     4621 atcatagttt agaacacttt atattaacga atagtttatg aatctattta ggtttaaaaa
     4681 ttgatacagt tttataagtt actttttcaa agactcgtgc tgtctattgc ataatgcact
     4741 ggaaggggaa aaaaaaggtg cacacgcgtg gctttttctt gaatttgcag tttgaaaaat
     4801 aactacatgg atgataagaa aacatggagt acagtcactt tgagaacctt caatcagctg
     4861 gtaacgtctt cgttaattgg atactcaaaa aagatggata gcatgaatca caagatggaa
     4921 ggaaatgcgg gccacgacca cagtgatatg catatgggag atggagatga tacctggccc
     4981 cagttcgagt ttatcattat caatactgcc atttcaaaga atacgtaaat aattaatagt
     5041 agtgattttc ctaactttat ttagtcaaaa aattagcctt ttaattctgc tgtaacccgt
     5101 acatgcccaa aatagggggc gggttacaca gaatatataa catcgtaggt gtctgggtga
     5161 acagtttatt cctggcatcc actaaatata atggagcccg ctttttaagc tggcatccag
     5221 aaaaaaaaag aatcccagca ccaaaatatt gttttcttca ccaaccatca gttcataggt
     5281 ccattctctt agcgcaacta cagagaacag gggcacaaac aggcaaaaaa cgggcacaac
     5341 ctcaatggag tgatgcaacc tgcctggagt aaatgatgac acaaggcaat tgacccacgc
     5401 atgtatctat ctcattttct tacaccttct attaccttct gctctctctg atttggaaaa
     5461 agctgaaaaa aaaggttgaa accagttccc tgaaattatt cccctacttg actaataagt
     5521 atataaagac ggtaggtatt gattgtaatt ctgtaaatct atttcttaaa cttcttaaat
     5581 tctactttta tagttagtct tttttttagt tttaaaacac caagaactta gtttcgaata
     5641 aacacacata aacaaacaaa atgctcgagg acaagaagta ttctatcgga ctggccatcg
     5701 ggactaatag cgtcgggtgg gccgtgatca ctgacgagta caaggtgccc tctaagaagt
     5761 tcaaggtgct cgggaacacc gaccggcatt ccatcaagaa aaatctgatc ggagctctcc
     5821 tctttgattc aggggagacc gctgaagcaa cccgcctcaa gcggactgct agacggcggt
     5881 acaccaggag gaagaaccgg atttgttacc ttcaagagat attctccaac gaaatggcaa
     5941 aggtcgacga cagcttcttc cataggctgg aagaatcatt cctcgtggaa gaggataaga
     6001 agcatgaacg gcatcccatc ttcggtaata tcgtcgacga ggtggcctat cacgagaaat
     6061 acccaaccat ctaccatctt cgcaaaaagc tggtggactc aaccgacaag gcagacctcc
     6121 ggcttatcta cctggccctg gcccacatga tcaagttcag aggccacttc ctgatcgagg
     6181 gcgacctcaa tcctgacaat agcgatgtgg ataaactgtt catccagctg gtgcagactt
     6241 acaaccagct ctttgaagag aaccccatca atgcaagcgg agtcgatgcc aaggccattc
     6301 tgtcagcccg gctgtcaaag agccgcagac ttgagaatct tatcgctcag ctgccgggtg
     6361 aaaagaaaaa tggactgttc gggaacctga ttgctctttc acttgggctg actcccaatt
     6421 tcaagtctaa tttcgacctg gcagaggatg ccaagctgca actgtccaag gacacctatg
     6481 atgacgatct cgacaacctc ctggcccaga tcggtgacca atacgccgac cttttccttg
     6541 ctgctaagaa tctttctgac gccatcctgc tgtctgacat tctccgcgtg aacactgaaa
     6601 tcaccaaggc ccctctttca gcttcaatga ttaagcggta tgatgagcac caccaggacc
     6661 tgaccctgct taaggcactc gtccggcagc agcttccgga gaagtacaag gaaatcttct
     6721 ttgaccagtc aaagaatgga tacgccggct acatcgacgg aggtgcctcc caagaggaat
     6781 tttataagtt tatcaaacct atccttgaga agatggacgg caccgaagag ctcctcgtga
     6841 aactgaatcg ggaggatctg ctgcggaagc agcgcacttt cgacaatggg agcattcccc
     6901 accagatcca tcttggggag cttcacgcca tccttcggcg ccaagaggac ttctacccct
     6961 ttcttaagga caacagggag aagattgaga aaattctcac tttccgcatc ccctactacg
     7021 tgggacccct cgccagagga aatagccggt ttgcttggat gaccagaaag tcagaagaaa
     7081 ctatcactcc ctggaacttc gaagaggtgg tggacaaggg agccagcgct cagtcattca
     7141 tcgaacggat gactaacttc gataagaacc tccccaatga gaaggtcctg ccgaaacatt
     7201 ccctgctcta cgagtacttt accgtgtaca acgagctgac caaggtgaaa tatgtcaccg
     7261 aagggatgag gaagcccgca ttcctgtcag gcgaacaaaa gaaggcaatt gtggaccttc
     7321 tgttcaagac caatagaaag gtgaccgtga agcagctgaa ggaggactat ttcaagaaaa
     7381 ttgaatgctt cgactctgtg gagattagcg gggtcgaaga tcggttcaac gcaagcctgg
     7441 gtacctacca tgatctgctt aagatcatca aggacaagga ttttctggac aatgaggaga
     7501 acgaggacat ccttgaggac attgtcctga ctctcactct gttcgaggac cgggaaatga
     7561 tcgaggagag gcttaagacc tacgcccatc tgttcgacga taaagtgatg aagcaactta
     7621 aacggagaag atataccgga tggggacgcc ttagccgcaa actcatcaac ggaatccggg
     7681 acaaacagag cggaaagacc attcttgatt tccttaagag cgacggattc gctaatcgca
     7741 acttcatgca acttatccat gatgattccc tgacctttaa ggaggacatc cagaaggccc
     7801 aagtgtctgg acaaggtgac tcactgcacg agcatatcgc aaatctggct ggttcacccg
     7861 ctattaagaa gggtattctc cagaccgtga aagtcgtgga cgagctggtc aaggtgatgg
     7921 gtcgccataa accagagaac attgtcatcg agatggccag ggaaaaccag actacccaga
     7981 agggacagaa gaacagcagg gagcggatga aaagaattga ggaagggatt aaggagctcg
     8041 ggtcacagat ccttaaagag cacccggtgg aaaacaccca gcttcagaat gagaagctct
     8101 atctgtacta ccttcaaaat ggacgcgata tgtatgtgga ccaagagctt gatatcaaca
     8161 ggctctcaga ctacgacgtg gacgccatcg tccctcagag cttcctcaaa gacgactcaa
     8221 ttgacaataa ggtgctgact cgctcagaca agaaccgggg aaagtcagat aacgtgccct
     8281 cagaggaagt cgtgaaaaag atgaagaact attggcgcca gcttctgaac gcaaagctga
     8341 tcactcagcg gaagttcgac aatctcacta aggctgagag gggcggactg agcgaactgg
     8401 acaaagcagg attcattaaa cggcaacttg tggagactcg gcagattact aaacatgtcg
     8461 cccaaatcct tgactcacgc atgaatacca agtacgacga aaacgacaaa cttatccgcg
     8521 aggtgaaggt gattaccctg aagtccaagc tggtcagcga tttcagaaag gactttcaat
     8581 tctacaaagt gcgggagatc aataactatc atcatgctca tgacgcatat ctgaatgccg
     8641 tggtgggaac cgccctgatc aagaagtacc caaagctgga aagcgagttc gtgtacggag
     8701 actacaaggt ctacgacgtg cgcaagatga ttgccaaatc tgagcaggag atcggaaagg
     8761 ccaccgcaaa gtacttcttc tacagcaaca tcatgaattt cttcaagacc gaaatcaccc
     8821 ttgcaaacgg tgagatccgg aagaggccgc tcatcgagac taatggggag actggcgaaa
     8881 tcgtgtggga caagggcaga gatttcgcta ccgtgcgcaa agtgctttct atgcctcaag
     8941 tgaacatcgt gaagaaaacc gaggtgcaaa ccggaggctt ttctaaggaa tcaatcctcc
     9001 ccaagcgcaa ctccgacaag ctcattgcaa ggaagaagga ttgggaccct aagaagtacg
     9061 gcggattcga ttcaccaact gtggcttatt ctgtcctggt cgtggctaag gtggaaaaag
     9121 gaaagtctaa gaagctcaag agcgtgaagg aactgctggg tatcaccatt atggagcgca
     9181 gctccttcga gaagaaccca attgactttc tcgaagccaa aggttacaag gaagtcaaga
     9241 aggaccttat catcaagctc ccaaagtata gcctgttcga actggagaat gggcggaagc
     9301 ggatgctcgc ctccgctggc gaacttcaga agggtaatga gctggctctc ccctccaagt
     9361 acgtgaattt cctctacctt gcaagccatt acgagaagct gaaggggagc cccgaggaca
     9421 acgagcaaaa gcaactgttt gtggagcagc ataagcatta tctggacgag atcattgagc
     9481 agatttccga gttttctaaa cgcgtcattc tcgctgatgc caacctcgat aaagtcctta
     9541 gcgcatacaa taagcacaga gacaaaccaa ttcgggagca ggctgagaat atcatccacc
     9601 tgttcaccct caccaatctt ggtgcccctg ccgcattcaa gtacttcgac accaccatcg
     9661 accggaaacg ctatacctcc accaaagaag tgctggacgc caccctcatc caccagagca
     9721 tcaccggact ttacgaaact cggattgacc tctcacagct cggaggggat gagggagctg
     9781 atccaaaaaa gaagagaaag gtagatccaa aaaagaagag aaaggtagat ccaaaaaaga
     9841 agagaaaggt atagaattct accggcggcc gccaccgcgg tggagctcta agcaaatagc
     9901 taaattatat acgaattaat attatgatta agtgtttacg tgagtgcgat atttttatta
     9961 ctatcttata cagttgtata tactctataa aatgagttgt ctattaatta acgcgatgaa
    10021 tgctttctgg gtttacctct ccaacaactc tagtttactt ctcaatacat tcaattgtat
    10081 ttgatttgtc aatacttcat cattaatcaa ttctatagtt ttgtttttct cgtttatttc
    10141 caaatttaat gcatcaattt tattattcaa tttgtcgttg attttggtta atgattttat
    10201 ggtttgatct ctggcattga ttgtttgtgt tagtttttca ttattgataa ttaaattatt
    10261 taagttagtt atcaactcgg tgttttcaag tttcaagttt tcaatttctt tagagtttat
    10321 tagatttgtc aaagtttctg aattgcttga ttggtcctgt agaagagtat ttgttgttgt
    10381 ggataattga ttcaattttt gagacaattg ctggaaggcg ttgaaatatc tagcatcaat
    10441 ctcatggttt ttttcccgag agtctcgtag attcaattgt tttaatatat cttgggacca
    10501 ctcttgattt gaactcatgg aaattaaact gggtgttgtg ttgtggtgta atgattgtac
    10561 cccctttgct tataattgtg tggccaccga agtcggtgat gctgtcgccg aagaagttaa
    10621 gaaaatcctt gcttaaaaag attctctttt tttatgatat ttgtacataa actttataaa
    10681 tgaaattcat aatagaaacg acacgaaatt acaaaatgga atatgttcat agggtagacg
    10741 aaactatata cgcaatctac atacatttat caagaaggag aaaaaggagg atgtaaagga
    10801 atacaggtaa gcaaattgat actaatggct caacgtgata aggaaaaaga attgcacttt
    10861 aacattaata ttgacaagga ggagggcacc acacaaaaag ttaggtgtaa cagaaaatca
    10921 tgaaactatg attcctaatt tatatattgg aggattttct ctaaaaaaaa aaaaatacaa
    10981 caaataaaaa acactcaatg acctgaccat ttgatggagt ttaagtcaat accttcttga
    11041 accatttccc ataatggtga aagttccctc aagaatttta ctctgtcaga aacggcctta
    11101 acgacgtagg ccggccattt aaatgtttaa acggccacgc tggcccaatt cgccctatag
    11161 tgagtcgtat tacaattcac tggccgtcgt tttacaacgt cgtgactggg aaaaccctgg
    11221 cgttacccaa cttaatcgcc ttgcagcaca tccccctttc gccagctggc gtaatagcga
    11281 agaggcccgc accgatcgcc cttcccaaca gttgcgcagc ctgaatggcg aatggnnnnn
    11341 nnnnnnnnnn nnnnnnnnnn nnnnnnnnnn nnnnnnnnnn nnnnnnnnnn nnnnnnnnnn
    11401 nnnnnnnnnn nnnnnnnnnn nnnnnnnnnn nnnnnnnnnn nnnnnnnnnn nnnnnnnnnc
    11461 nnnnnnnnnn nnnnnnnnnn nnnnnnnnnn nnnnnnnnnn nnnnnnnnnn nnnnnnnnnn
    11521 nnnnnnnnnn nnnnnnnnnn nnnnnnnnnn nannnnnnnn nnnnnnnnnn nnnnnnnnnn
    11581 nnnnnnnnnn nnnnnnnnnn ncctttgacg ttggagtcca cgttctttaa tagtggactc
    11641 ttgttccaaa ctggaacaac actcaaccct atctcggtct attcttttga tttataaggg
    11701 attttgccga tttcggccta ttggttaaaa aatgagctga tttaacaaaa atttaacgcg
    11761 aattttaaca aaatattaac gcttacaatt tcctgatgcg gtattttctc cttacgcatc
    11821 tgtgcggtat ttcacaccgc atagggtaat aactgatata attaaattga agctctaatt
    11881 tgtgagttta gtattaggat ctctaccctt ggcgaaaagt cctctgccaa caatgatgat
    11941 atctgatcca ccacttacaa cttcgtcgac ggttctgtac tgctgaccca atatgcgtat
    12001 atataccaat ctaagtctgt gctccttcct tcgttcttcc ttctgttcgg agattaccga
    12061 atcaaaaaaa tttcaaggaa accgaaatca aaaaaaagaa taaaaaaaaa atgatgaatt
    12121 gaaaaggtgg tatggtgcac tctcagtaca atctgctctg atgccgcata gttaagccag
    12181 ccccgacacc cgccaacacc cgctgacgcg ccctgacggg cttgtctgct cccggcatcc
    12241 gcttacagac aagctgtgac cgtctccggg agctgcatgt gtcagaggtt ttcaccgtca
    12301 tcaccgaaac gcgcgagacg aaagggcctc gtgatacgcc tatttttata ggttaatgtc
    12361 atgataataa tggtttctta gacgtcggcg cgccgaggac gtcaggtggc acttttcggg
    12421 gaaatgtgcg cggaacccct atttgtttat ttttctaaat acattcaaat atgtatccgc
    12481 tcatgagaca ataaccctga taaatgcttc aataatattg aaaaaggaag agtatgagta
    12541 ttcaacattt ccgtgtcgcc cttattccct tttttgcggc attttgcctt cctgtttttg
    12601 ctcacccaga aacgctggtg aaagtaaaag atgctgaaga tcagttgggt gcacgagtgg
    12661 gttacatcga actggatctc aacagcggta agatccttga gagttttcgc cccgaagaac
    12721 gttttccaat gatgagcact tttaaagttc tgctatgtgg cgcggtatta tcccgtattg
    12781 acgccgggca agagcaactc ggtcgccgca tacactattc tcagaatgac ttggttgagt
    12841 actcaccagt cacagaaaag catcttacgg atggcatgac agtaagagaa ttatgcagtg
    12901 ctgccataac catgagtgat aacactgcgg ccaacttact tctgacaacg atcggaggac
    12961 cgaaggagct aaccgctttt ttgcacaaca tgggggatca tgtaactcgc cttgatcgtt
    13021 gggaaccgga gctgaatgaa gccataccaa acgacgagcg tgacaccacg atgcctgtag
    13081 caatggcaac aacgttgcgc aaactattaa ctggcgaact acttactcta gcttcccggc
    13141 aacaattaat agactggatg gaggcggata aagttgcagg accacttctg cgctcggccc
    13201 ttccggctgg ctggtttatt gctgataaat ctggagccgg tgagcgtggg tctcgcggta
    13261 tcattgcagc actggggcca gatggtaagc cctcccgtat cgtagttatc tacacgacgg
    13321 ggagtcaggc aactatggat gaacgaaata gacagatcgc tgagataggt gcctcactga
    13381 ttaagcattg gtaactgtca gaccaagttt actcatatat actttagatt gatttaaaac
    13441 ttcattttta atttaaaagg atctaggtga agatcctttt tgataatctc atgaccaaaa
    13501 tcccttaacg tgagttttcg ttccactgag cgtcagaccc cgtagaaaag atcaaaggat
    13561 cttcttgaga tccttttttt ctgcgcgtaa tctgctgctt gcaaacaaaa aaaccaccgc
    13621 taccagcggt ggtttgtttg ccggatcaag agctaccaac tctttttccg aaggtaactg
    13681 gcttcagcag agcgcagata ccaaatactg ttcttctagt gtagccgtag ttaggccacc
    13741 acttcaagaa ctctgtagca ccgcctacat acctcgctct gctaatcctg ttaccagtgg
    13801 ctgctgccag tggcgataag tcgtgtctta ccgggttgga ctcaagacga tagttaccgg
    13861 ataaggcgca gcggtcgggc tgaacggggg gttcgtgcac acagcccagc ttggagcgaa
    13921 cgacctacac cgaactgaga tacctacagc gtgagctatg agaaagcgcc acgcttcccg
    13981 aagggagaaa ggcggacagg tatccggtaa gcggcagggt cggaacagga gagcgcacga
    14041 gggagcttcc agggggaaac gcctggtatc tttatagtcc tgtcgggttt cgccacctct
    14101 gacttgagcg tcgatttttg tgatgctcgt caggggggcg gagcctatgg aaaaacgcca
    14161 gcaacgcggc ctttttacgg ttcctggcct tttgctggcc ttttgctcac atgttctttc
    14221 ctgcgttatc ccctgattct gtggataacc gtattaccgc ctttgagtga gctgataccg
    14281 ctcgccgcag ccgaacgacc gagcgcagcg agtcagtgag cgaggaagcg gaagagcgcc
    14341 caatacgcaa accgcctctc cccgcgcgtt ggccgattca ttaatgcagc tggcacgaca
    14401 ggtttcccga ctggaaagcg ggcagtgagc gcaacgcaat taatgtgagt tagctcactc
    14461 attaggcacc ccaggcttta cactttatgc ttccggctcc tatgttgtgt ggaattgtga
    14521 gcggataaca atttcacaca ggaaacagct atgaccatga ttacgccaag ctcggaatta
    14581 accctcacta aagggaacaa aagctg
//
