>Addgene plasmid #62322 | pJZC595 | addgene partial sequence | sequence record 107371 | yADH1-F 5'-ATACGGCCTTCCTTCCAGTT-3'
TAGACCTGCAATTATTAATCTTTTGTTTCCTCGTCATTGTTCTCGTTCCCTTTCTTCCTTGTTTCTTTTT
CTGCACAATATTTCAAGCTATACCAAGCATACAATCAACTATCTCATATACAATGTCTCTCGAGATGCCC
AAAAAGAAAAGAAAAGTGGGTAGTATGGCTTCTAACTTTACTCAGTTCGTTCTCGTCGACAATGGCGGAA
CTGGCGACGTGACTGTCGCCCCAAGCAACTTCGCTAACGGGATCGCTGAATGGATCAGCTCTAACTCGCG
TTCACAGGCTTACAAAGTAACCTGTAGCGTTCGTCAGAGCTCTGCGCAGAATCGCAAATACACCATCAAA
GTCGAGGTGCCTAAAGGCGCCTGGCGTTCGTACTTAAATATGGAACTAACCATTCCAATTTTCGCCACGA
ATTCCGACTGCGAGCTTATTGTTAAGGCAATGCAAGGTCTCCTAAAAGATGGAAACCCGATTCCCTCAGC
AATCGCAGCAAACTCCGGCATCTACGGCTCCGGACGAGCCGATGCTCTCGACGATTTTGACCTCGATATG
CTGGGATCCGACGCTCTCGATGACTTCGACCTTGACATGCTGGGGAGTGACGCTCTGGACGACTTCGATC
TCGACATGCTGGGCTCCGACGCCCTGGATGACTTCGATCTGGACATGCTCATCAACTGAAGTGC
