>Addgene plasmid #62322 | pJZC595 | addgene partial sequence | sequence record 107373 | pRS-Phy-R 5'-tgttggagaggtaaacccaga-3'
TCATTTTATAGAGTATATACAACTGTATAAGATAGTAATAAAAATATCGCACTCACGTAAACACTTAATC
ATAATATTAATTCGTATATAATTTAGCTATTTGCTTAGAGCTCCACCGCGGTGGCGGCCGCCGGTAGAAT
TCTATACCTTTCTCTTCTTTTTTGGATCTACCTTTCTCTTCTTTTTTGGATCTACCTTTCTCTTCTTTTT
TGGATCAGCTCCCTCATCCCCTCCGAGCTGTGAGAGGTCAATCCGAGTTTCGTAAAGTCCGGTGATGCTC
TGGTGGATGAGGGTGGCGTCCAGCACTTCTTTGGTGGAGGTATAGCGTTTCCGGTCGATGGTGGTGTCGA
AGTACTTGAATGCGGCAGGGGCACCAAGATTGGTGAGGGTGAACAGGTGGATGATATTCTCAGCCTGCTC
CCGAATTGGTTTGTCTCTGTGCTTATTGTATGCGCTAAGGACTTTATCGAGGTTGGCATCAGCGAGAATG
ACGCGTTTAGAAAACTCGGAAATCTGCTCAATGATCTCGTCCAGATAATGCTTATGCTGCTCCACAAACA
GTTGCTTTTGCTCGTTGTCCTCGGGGCTCCCCTTCAGCTTCTCGTAATGGCTTGCAAGGTAGAGGAAATT
CACGTACTTGGAGGGGAGAGCCAGCTCATTACCCTTCTGAAGTTCGCCAGCGGAGGCGAGCATCCGCTTC
CGCCCATTCTCCAGTTCGAACAGGCTATACTTTGGGAGCTTGATGAT
