>Addgene plasmid #62322 | pJZC595 | addgene partial sequence | sequence record 107650 | GPDpro-F 5'-CGGTAGGTATTGATTGTAATTCTG-3'
CTACTTTTATAGTTAGTCTTTTTTTTAGTTTTAAAACACCAAGAACTTAGTTTCGAATAAACACACATAA
ACAAACAAAATGCTCGAGGACAAGAAGTATTCTATCGGACTGGCCATCGGGACTAATAGCGTCGGGTGGG
CCGTGATCACTGACGAGTACAAGGTGCCCTCTAAGAAGTTCAAGGTGCTCGGGAACACCGACCGGCATTC
CATCAAGAAAAATCTGATCGGAGCTCTCCTCTTTGATTCAGGGGAGACCGCTGAAGCAACCCGCCTCAAG
CGGACTGCTAGACGGCGGTACACCAGGAGGAAGAACCGGATTTGTTACCTTCAAGAGATATTCTCCAACG
AAATGGCAAAGGTCGACGACAGCTTCTTCCATAGGCTGGAAGAATCATTCCTCGTGGAAGAGGATAAGAA
GCATGAACGGCATCCCATCTTCGGTAATATCGTCGACGAGGTGGCCTATCACGAGAAATACCCAACCATC
TACCATCTTCGC
